>Addgene plasmid #59200 | pLV-Enh eGFP Reporter-muKC2-X1 | depositor partial sequence | sequence record 93509 | pLV-Enh eGFP Reporter-muKC2-X1 sequence 1220 bps
CGGTCACGGCCAGGTTAGTCGCCATTTTTCATTCGTACATCATGGCACGTACTTGGCATGTTTCAGAAAC
ANTNGCGCATCGGGCCTGCCATTCAAGGCGATAGATGTCGGCACCTGATTGGCCGACATATTCGGCGAGC
CCCAATTATACCAATATAAATCAGCATCCATGTTGGAATTAATCGCGGCCTCGACGTTTCCCGTGGAATA
TGGCTCATAAACACCCTTGTATTACTGTTTATGTAAGCAGACAGTTTATTGTTCATGATGATATATTTTT
ATCTTGTGCAATGTAACATCAGAGATTTTGAGACACGGGCCAGAGCTGCCAGGAAACAGCTATGACCATG
TAATACGACTCACTATAGGGGATATCAGCCTGGATGGCAAATAATGATTTTATTTTTGACTGATAGTGAC
CTGTTCGTTGCAACAAATTGATAAGCAATGCTTTCTTATAATGCCAACTTTGTACAAGAAAGCTGGGTTG
CTCCTTCCATCTCTTGTCTTTGCTCTCACCTCTCTCTAAGGCATCATGAGTCTACAGTGTAGCTCCAGGT
CCCTGTGCCGCGGTGGCGGTGGCAGCAGGAACTTCAGCTCAGGCTCTGCTGGCCTAGTCAGCTTCCAGCG
CAGATCCACCAGCAGCTCTATGCGCCGCAGCGGTGGAGGTGGTGGTGGGAGATTTTCAGGAGGAGGCTTC
TGTGGGAGTTCTGGTAGTGGCTTTGGAAGTAAGAGTCTTATGAACCTTGGAGGCGGTAGGAGCATCTCCA
AGAGTGTGGCTGGAGGTGGTGGCAGCTTCTGTGGTGGCTTTGGGGGTGGCAGCTACGGCGGTGGTGGCTT
TGGGGGTGGCAGCTACGGCGGTGGTGGCTTTGGGGGTGGCAGCTTCGGCGGTGGTGGCTTTGGAGGGAGT
GGTTTTGGCGGAGGTCTTGGTGGTGGTGGTGGTTTTGGTAGTGGAGGTGGTTTTGGTGGTGGTAGATTTG
GTAGTATGGGGCCTGTCTGTCCCCCTGGTGGCATCCAGGAAGTGACCATCAACCAAAGCCTTCTGCAACC
CCTCAACGTTGAGGTTGACCCTCAGATTCAAAAAGTGAAGTCTCAGGAGAGAGAAAGCCTGCTTTTTTGT
ACAAAGTTGGCATTATAAAAAAGCATTGCTCATCAATTTGTTGCAACGAACAGGTCACTATCAGTCAAAA
TAAAATCATATTGCATTTGTAGTCCACCGN
