>Addgene plasmid #59200 | pLV-Enh eGFP Reporter-muKC2-X1 | addgene partial sequence | sequence record 95578 | pRRL5primeMCS-F 5'-tgaacggatctcgacggtat-3'
GCAGGGGAAAGAATAGTAGACATAATAGCAACAGACATACAATTCTAAAGAATTACAAAAACAAATTACA
AAAATTCAAAATTTTATCGATCACGAGACTAGCCTCGAGAAGCTTGATATCGAATTCCATCACAAGTTTG
TACAAAAAAGCAGGCTTTCTCTCTCCTGAGACTTCACTTTTTGAATCTGAGGGTCAACCTCAACGTTGAG
GGGTTGCAGAAGGCTTTGGTTGATGGTCACTTCCTGGATGCCACCAGGGGGACAGACAGGCCCCATACTA
CCAAATCTACCACCACCAAAACCACCTCCACTACCAAAACCACCACCACCACCAAGACCTCCGCCAAAAC
CACTCCCTCCAAAGCCACCACCGCCGAAGCTGCCACCCCCAAAGCCACCACCGCCGTAGCTGCCACCCCC
AAAGCCACCACCGCCGTAGCTGCCACCCCCAAAGCCACCACAGAAGCTGCCACCACCTCCAGCCACACTC
TTGGAGATGCTCCTACCGCCTCCAAGGTTCATAAGACTCTTACTTCCAAAGCCACTACCAGAACTCCCAC
AGAAGCCTCCTCCTGAAAATCTCCCACAACCACCTCCACCGCTGCGGCGCATAG
