>Addgene plasmid #59200 | pLV-Enh eGFP Reporter-muKC2-X1 | addgene partial sequence | sequence record 95581 | EGFP-N 5'-CGTCGCCGTCCAGCTCGACCAG-3'
TGGTGGCGACCGGTGCGCTCCGCGGCGTGGATGCTCCGGGGAAAGTTGCGCTCCGCGGCAGGGATGCTCC
TGGGAAGGTTGCGCTCCGCGGCAGGGATGCTCTGGGGAAGGCTGGTCCTGGCCGAGGATCGGGAACGCGC
CGCTCGCTCTGCTTCTCTTGTCTTCGCTTGTCTCTGGATGGAACCAGATTTGGTTCTGAGTAGCTGTCAG
CGTCTGGTGACCTGCTCGCCGCCCTGCGCCTTTAAGGAGTCTTCACCGGCCCCGCCCACTCTCCGCTGGG
CCAATCAGCGAGCCGGAGGAGGCCTTGGGGCCAGGAATCTTCCAGCAGTTTCGCGTCTGGTGGAGCTTCC
CCGCCTCCCTTGAGTAATCGGAGTTGTGGGTTCCGCCCTTGTCCAGAACTCTCCAGAGGTTTCTGGGGTT
CACTGGAGAGTACGGATTCCTGAGGGGGAGGGTGTGGGGAAGTGCTGGTGCTACTAGTGACACTGTTGCT
ATGGCGACGCATTACTAAGGCCTG
