[The description below was written by a language model from this plasmid's Addgene catalogue record.]
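Description:
pLV-Enh eGFP Reporter-muKC2-X1 is a lentiviral enhancer-reporter plasmid of about 8.6 kb, built on the Brachyury-eGFP lentiviral backbone. In the parental vector the Brachyury promoter was removed and replaced with the mouse Hsp68 minimal promoter taken from an Hsp68-lacZ Gateway plasmid, creating a reporter in which eGFP sits behind a weak basal promoter that gives little expression on its own. The plasmid is maintained in bacteria as a high-copy construct under ampicillin selection, and a recombination-deficient strain (Stbl3) is recorded for propagation, as is typical for vectors carrying repeated lentiviral LTR sequences. No feature table is supplied, so the specific lentiviral elements, the origin of replication and any mammalian selection marker are not stated in the record.

The insert is a 599 bp mouse genomic fragment designated krt1-ex1, corresponding to an exonic region within the keratin type II gene cluster on chromosome 15, which was identified as a candidate enhancer. It was introduced by Gateway cloning. The depositor notes that the final plasmid is the post-recombination product and therefore carries attB sites flanking the fragment, rather than the attR sites suggested by the map. Because the Hsp68 minimal promoter depends on nearby activating sequences, eGFP fluorescence serves as a readout of whether the cloned fragment has enhancer activity. Packaging the construct as lentivirus allows the reporter to be delivered to a range of cell types, so the tissue or cell-type specificity of this keratin cluster element can be compared across them.
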