Addgene plasmid #59200: pLV-Enh eGFP Reporter-muKC2-X1
Purpose: Lentiviral GFP reporter for testing enhancer activity in different cell types. Insert is an enhancer identified in the exonic region of the keratin type II cluster.
Depositing lab: Benjamin Yu. Depositing organization: University of California, San Diego (UCSD).
Backbone
  Vector backbone: Brachyury-eGFP
  Backbone size w/o insert (bp): 7967
  Total vector size (bp): 8566
  Modifications to backbone: Original vector is Brachyury-eGFP (Kita-Matsuo et al. 2009) with the Brachyury promoter cloned out and replaced with the minimal Hsp68 promoter from the Hsp68-lacZ-Gateway plasmid (Pennacchio et al. 2006)
  Vector type: Lentiviral
Growth in bacteria
  Bacterial resistance: Ampicillin, 100 μg/mL
  Growth temperature: 37°C
  Growth strain: Stbl3
  Copy number: High Copy
Gene/Insert
  Gene/Insert name: krt1-ex1 (alt name: mm9 chr15:101680600-101681199)
  Species: M. musculus (mouse)
  Insert size (bp): 599
  Promoter: Mu Hsp68 minimal promoter
  Cloning method: Gateway Cloning
  Sequencing primers: 5′ CTCTCTCCTGAGACTTCACTTTTTG; 3′ GCTCCTTCCATCTCTTGTCTTT
Terms and licenses: Academic/Nonprofit Terms; Industry Terms: Not Available to Industry
Depositor comments: Please note that the final plasmid sequence is post-Gateway recombination. The plasmid contains attB sites (not attR sites as the map implies).
How to cite: pLV-Enh eGFP Reporter-muKC2-X1 was a gift from Benjamin Yu (Addgene plasmid # 59200 ; http://n2t.net/addgene:59200 ; RRID:Addgene_59200)
